>Addgene plasmid #37332 | pMB38-HF380 | depositor partial sequence | sequence record 46949 | The motor domain sequence inserted between BglII and MluI of pMB38
AGATCTAAAAATGACGCGTCATCATCATCATCATCATGGTGGTGGTGATTATAAAGATGATGATGATAAA
GGTGGTGGTAAGGTACCAGTCGAAGAGGAGATTCAAGATTTGAAAGCAGTTTGGGTCGAACTTTCAAATA
CATGGCAAGAAATCGATAGTCTTAAAGAGACTGCTTGGTCTGCTATCATTCCAAGAAAAGTTAGAAAATC
ATTGGAAGATACTTTACAAAAATTGAAAAATTTACCAAATCGTATTCGTCAATACTCTGCCTTTGATCAT
GCTCAAAACTTAATTAAAATCTATCTCAAAGGTAATGCAATCATCACCGATCTTCACTCTGAAGCCATCA
AAGATCGTCATTGGAAAATTTTAAAGAAACGTTTAAATACCAATTGGATCATTACAGAGTTAACATTGGG
TTCCATTTGGGATTCAGATTTAGCAAGAAATGAAAATATCTATCGTGAGGTTATCACTGCAGCTCAAGGT
GAAATTGCTTTAGAGGAATTCCTTAAAGGTGTTAGAGAATTTTGGACAACTCTCGAATTGGATCTCGTTA
ACTATCAACGTAAATGTAAATTGGTACGTGGTTGGGATGATTTATTCAACAAATTGGCAGAACATTTGAA
TTCAATTTCCGCTATGAAAATGTCACCATACTATAAGGTTTTCGAAGAGGAAGCAAATCATTGGGATGAT
AGATTAAATAAGGTTAGATCATTATTGGATGTTTGGATCGATGTTCAAAGACGTTGGGTCTATTTAGAAG
GTATTTTCAGTGGTAGTGGTGATATCAATCAATTGTTACCAGCTGAATCAACTCGTTTCAAGAGTATCAA
CTCTGAATTCATTGCAATCCTTAAAAAGGTTAGTGGTGCACCATTGATTTTGGAAGTATTGGCCATTGAA
AGAATTCAACAAACTATGGAACGTTTATCCGATCTCTTGGGTAAAGTTCAAAAAGCATTGGGTGAATATT
TGGAGAGACAAAGATCTGCATTTGCTCGTTTCTATTTCGTAGGTGATGAAGATCTTTTGGAAATCATTGG
TAATAGTAAAGATATCATTAAGATTCAAAAGCATTTCAGAAAGATGTTTGCTGGTTTGGCTAATTTAACT
TTGGATGATGAAAAAACCACCATTATTGGTATGTCCTCTGCTGAAGGTGAAACCGTTACCTTTAAGAAAC
CAATTTCCATCGCTAATGGTCCAAAGATTCATGAATGGTTAACAATGGTTGAATCTGAAATGAAATCAAC
TTTGGCAACTTTATTAAGTGAATCATTACAACATTTCAATCAAGTCGATGTTAATGATCATTCTAAATAC
TCTGAATGGGTTGATAATTATCCAACTCAATTGGTCCTTCTTACAAGTCAAATTGTTTGGTCCACTCAAG
TCGATCAAGCTTTAGGTGGTGGTACATTACAACAATCAAAGATTCAAGAACAATTACAATCCATTGAACA
AACCACTCAAATGATTTTAAATAATTTGGCCGATAGTGTTTTACAAGATTTATCCGCTCAAAAGAGAAAG
AAATTCGAACATTTAATTACAGAGTTGGTTCATCAACGTGATGTGGTCAGACAATTACAAAAATGTAAAA
ACCTTACTGGTAATAAAGATTTTGATTGGCTCTATCATATGCGTTACTATTATGATGCTACTCAAGAGAA
TGTTCTTCATAAATTGGTCATCCATATGGCAAATGCTACTTTTTATTATGGTTTCGAATATTTAGGTATT
GGTGAACGTTTGGTTCAAACTCCATTAACTGATCGTTGTTATCTTACACTAACTCAAGCATTGGAGAGTA
GAATGGGTGGTAATCCATTTGGTCCAGCAGGTACTGGTAAAACTGAAACCGTTAAAGCATTGGGTAGTCA
ATTGGGTCGTTTCGTATTGGTTTTCTGTTGTGATGAAGGTTTTGATCTTCAAGCTATGTCTCGTATTTTC
GTTGGTCTTTGTCAATGTGGTGCTTGGGGTTGTTTCGATGAGTTCAATCGTTTGGAGGAAAGAATTCTCT
CTGCTGTCTCTCAACAAATTCAAACCATTCAAGTCGCTCTCAAAGAGAATTCCAAAGAGGTTGAACTTTT
AGGTGGTAAAAATATTTCACTCCACCAAGATATGGGTATTTTTGTAACAATGAATCCAGGTTATGCAGGT
CGTTCCAATTTACCAGATAATTTAAAGAAACTTTTCCGTTCAATGGCCATGATTAAACCAGATCGTGAAA
TGATTGCTCAAGTTATGTTATACAGTCAAGGCTTTAAAACTGCAGAAGTTTTAGCCGGTAAAATCGTTCC
ACTCTTTAAACTTTGTCAAGAACAATTGTCAGCTCAATCTCATTATGATTTTGGTTTACGTGCTCTCAAG
AGTGTTTTAGTTAGTGCAGGTGGTATCAAGAGAAAATGTCAACCACCACAATTACCACCAATCACTGATG
CTGAATCAAAAACTAAAGCTGATCAAATCTATTGTCAATATGAAATTGGTGTGTTATTAAACTCTATCAA
TGATACCATGATTCCAAAATTGGTTGCTGACGATATTCCATTGATTCAATCATTGTTATTGGATGTTTTC
CCAGGTTCACAATTACAACCAATTCAAATGGATCAATTACGTAAAAAGATTCAAGAAATTGCCAAACAAA
GACATTTGGTTACCAAACAAGAATGGGTTGAAAAGATCCTTCAATTACATCAAATTCTCAATATCAATCA
TGGTGTTATGATGGTTGGTCCATCTGGTGGTGGTAAAACTACAAGTTGGGAGGTTTATTTAGAAGCCATC
GAACAAGTTGATAACATTAAATCCGAAGCTCATGTTATGGATCCAAAAGCTATCACCAAAGATCAATTAT
TTGGTTCATTGGATTTAACAACTCGTGAATGGACCGATGGTTTATTCACTGCAACCCTTCGTCGTATCAT
TGATAATGTTCGTGGTGAATCCACTAAACGTCATTGGATCATTTTCGATGGTGATGTTGATCCAGAATGG
GTAGAAAATTTGAACTCTCTCTTGGATGATAATAAATTATTAACACTTCCAAATGGTGAACGTTTAGCAC
TTCCAAATAATGTTAGAGTTATGTTTGAAGTACAAGATCTTAAATATGCAACACTCGCTACCATTTCACG
TTGTGGTATGGTTTGGTTTAGTGAAGAGATTTTAACAACTCAAATGATTTTCCAAAATTATTTAGATACT
CTTTCAAATGAACCATTTGATCCACAAGAAAAAGAACAACAAAAAAGAAATGAAAATGCTCAATTACAAC
AACAACAACAAACAACTATTACTTCACCAATTTTAACTTCACCACCAACTACATCATCATCATCACGTTC
AACCACTTCAACAACTTCAATGATACCAGCTGGATTAAAAGTTCAAAAAGAATGTGCAGCAATTATTTCA
CAATATTTTGAACCAGGTGGTTTGGTTCATAAAGTTTTAGAAGATGCTGGTCAAAGACCACATATTATGG
ATTTCACTCGTCTTAGAGTATTAAATTCTTTCTTCTCCTTAATGAATAGATCAATTGTCAATGTTATTGA
ATATAATCAATTACATTCAGATTTCCCAATGTCACCAGAAAATCAAAGTAATTATATTACCAATCGTTTA
CTTTATTCATTAATGTGGGGTTTAGGTGGTAGTATGGGTTTAGTTGAAAGAGAGAACTTCTCTAAATTCA
TTCAAACCATTGCAATTACTCCAGTTCCAGCCAATACTATTCCATTGTTAGATTATTCCGTATCAATTGA
TGATGCCAATTGGAGTTTATGGAAGAATAAAGTACCATCAGTTGAAGTTGAAACTCATAAAGTTGCCTCA
CCAGATGTTGTCATTCCAACCGTTGATACAACTCGTCATGTTGATGTATTACATGCTTGGTTATCTGAAC
ATCGTCCATTGATTCTTTGTGGTCCACCAGGTTCTGGTAAAACCATGACACTCACAAGTACACTTCGTGC
TTTCCCAGACTTTGAGGTGGTTTCATTGAATTTCAGTTCAGCAACAACACCAGAACTTTTACTCAAGACA
TTCGATCATCATTGTGAATATAAACGTACACCAAGTGGTGAAACTGTACTTCGTCCAACTCAATTAGGTA
AATGGTTAGTAGTATTTTGTGATGAAATCAATCTTCCATCCACTGATAAATATGGCACTCAACGTGTTAT
TACATTCATTCGTCAAATGGTTGAAAAAGGTGGTTTCTGGAGAACATCCGATCATACTTGGATTAAATTG
GATAAGATTCAATTCGTTGGTGCATGTAATCCACCAACTGATGCTGGTCGTGTTCAATTAACTCATCGTT
TCCTTAGACATGCTCCAATCTTATTGGTAGATTTCCCATCAACTTCATCTCTCACTCAAATCTATGGTAC
TTTTAATAGAGCCTTAATGAAACTTTTACCAAATCTTCGTTCATTCGCTGATAATTTAACCGATGCAATG
GTTGAATTCTATAGTGAATCTCAAAAACGTTTCACTCCTGATATTCAAGCTCATTACATTTATTCACCAC
GTGAACTCTCTCGTTGGGATCGTGCTCTCTTAGAGGCAATTCAAACTATGGATGGTTGTACATTGGAAGG
TTTAGTACGTTTATGGGCCCATGAAGCTCTTAGATTATTCCAAGATCGTCTCGTTGAAACTGAAGAAAAA
GAATGGACCGATAAAAAGATTGATGAAGTAGCTCTTAAACATTTCCCATCTGTTAATTTAGATGCTTTGA
AACGTCCAATCCTCTATAGTAATTGGTTAACCAAAGATTATCAACCAGTTAATCGTTCAGATCTTCGTGA
ATATGTCAAAGCAAGATTAAAGGTATTCTATGAAGAAGAGTTGGATGTTCCATTGGTATTATTCAATGAA
GTATTGGATCATATTCTTAGAATTGATCGTGTTTTCCGTCAACCACAAGGTCATGCACTTTTAATTGGTG
TATCTGGTGGTGGTAAATCAGTTTTATCACGTTTTGTCGCTTGGATGAATGGTTTATCAATCTATACAAT
CAAAGTTAACAACAATTATAAATCCTCTGATTTCGATGATGATCTTCGTATGTTATTAAAACGTGCAGGT
TGTAAAGAAGAGAAGATTTGTTTCATTTTCGATGAATCCAATGTTTTAGAATCATCTTTCCTTGAACGTA
TGAATACTCTATTGGCAGGTGGTGAAGTTCCAGGTCTTTTCGAAGGTGAAGAATTCACTGCACTCATGCA
TGCTTGTAAAGAAACCGCCCAAAGAAATGGTCTCATTTTAGATTCTGAAGAAGAACTTTACAAATACTTT
ACAAGTCAAGTTCGTCGTAATCTTCATGTAGTTTTCACAATGAATCCAGCAAGTCCAGATTTCCACAATC
GTTCAGCTACCTCTCCTGCACTTTTCAATCGTTGTGTTTTGGATTGGTTTGGTGAATGGTCACCAGAAGC
TTTATTCCAAGTTGGTTCTGAATTCACTAGAAATCTCGATCTTGAAAATCCACAATACATTGCTCCACCA
GTTTTCATTCAAGAAGCAGAGATAATGGGTAATAATTTAATGGCCATCCCACCATCACATCGTGATGCAG
TCGTAAGTTCATTGGTTTATATTCATCAAACCATTGGTGAAGCCAATATTCGTTTACTTAAACGTCAAGG
TCGTCAAAATTATGTAACTCCACGTCATTATTTGGATTTCATTAATCAAGTGGTATTATTAATCAATGAG
AAACGTGATCAATTAGAAGAGGAACAACTTCATCTCAATATTGGTCTTAAGAAATTACGTGATACTGAGG
CTCAAGTTAAAGATCTTCAAGTTAGTTTAGCTCAAAAGAATCGTGAACTCGATGTTAAGAATGAACAAGC
CAATCAAAAATTAAAACAAATGGTTCAAGATCAACAAGCAGCTGAAATTAAACAAAAGGATGCTCGTGAA
CTTCAAGTTCAATTGGATGTTAGAAACAAAGAGATTGCCGTTCAAAAAGTTAAAGCTTATGCAGATTTAG
AAAAAGCTGAACCAGCCATTATCGAAGCTCAAGAAGCTGTATCCACCATTAAAAAGAAACATTTGGATGA
AATTAAATCTTTACCAAAACCACCAACTCCAGTCAAATTGGCAATGGAAGCAGTTTGTTTAATGTTGGGT
GGTAAGAAATTAGAATGGGCAGATATTAGAAAGAAGATTATGGAACCAAATTTCATTACCTCGATTATTA
ATTATGATACAAAGAAAATGATGACACCAAAAATCAGAGAAGCCATTACCAAAGGTTATTTAGAAGATCC
AGGTTTCGATTATGAAACAGTTAATCGTGCCTCCAAAGCTTGTGGTCCATTGGTTAAATGGGCAACCGCT
CAAACTTATTACTCTGAAATTTTAGATCGTATTAAACCATTACGTGAAGAGGTTGAACAATTAGAAAACG
CTGCAAATGAATTGAAATTGAAACAAGATGAAATCGTTGCCACCATTACTGCCTTGGAGAAATCTATTGC
CACCTATAAGGAAGAGTATGCAACTTTAATTCGTGAAACTGAACAAATTAAAACCGAATCAAGTAAAGTC
AAGAATAAGGTCGATCGTTCAATTGCTCTTTTAGATAATCTTAACTCTGAACGTGGTAGATGGGAACAAC
AAAGTGAAAACTTTAACACTCAAATGTCAACTGTTGTTGGTGATGTTGTTTTAGCATCTGCTTTCCTTGC
ATATATTGGTTTCTTTGATCAAAACTTCCGTACTGACCTTATGAGAAAATGGATGATTCGTTTAGATTCA
GTTGGTATTAAATTCAAGAGTGATCTATCAGTACCATCTTTCCTTTCCAAACCAGAAGAACGTCTTAACT
GGCATGCAAATTCTTTACCATCCGATGAATTATGTATTGAAAATGCAATCATGCTTAAACGTTTCAATCG
TTATCCATTGGTTATAGATCCATCTGGTCAAGCCATGGAATTCCTTATGAATCAATATGCCGACAAAAAG
ATTACCAAAACTAGTTTCCTCGATTCATCATTTATGAAGAATTTAGAGAGTGCTCTCAGATTTGGTTGTC
CATTATTGGTACAAGATGTTGAAAACATTGATCCAGTATTGAATCCAGTACTCAATAAAGAAATTCGTAA
GAAAGGTGGTCGTATTCTCATTCGTTTAGGTGATCAAGATGTCGATTTCTCTCCATCCTTTATGATCTTT
TTGTTCACTCGTGACCCAACCGCTCACTTTACTCCAGATCTTTGTTCTCGTGTTACCTTTGTAAATTTCA
CTGTCACTCCATCCTCACTTCAAAGTCAATGTCTTCATGAAGCTCTTAAAACTGAAAGACCAGATACTCA
TAAGAAACGTTCTGATCTCCTCAAGATTCAAGGTGAATTCCAAGTTAAATTAAGAATTCTCGAAAAATCT
TTATTGAATGCTCTTTCCCAAGCCTCTGGTAACATTTTAGATGATGATTCTGTCATTTCAACCCTTGAAA
CATTAAAGAAAGAAACCACTGAAATTGCACTTAAAGTTGAAGAAACCGAGACCGTTATGCAAGAAATTAG
TGAAGTTTCAGCTCTTTATAATCCAATGGCTCTCTCATGTTCACGTGTTTACTTTGCAATGGAAGAACTT
TCTCAATTCCATCTCTACCAATTCTCTTTACGTGCTTTCTTGGATATCTTTTATAATCTACTTAATAATA
ATCCAAATTTAGTCGATAAAAAAGATCCAAATGAACGTTTGGTTTATTTATCAAAAGATATTTTCTCAAT
GACTTTCAATCGTGTAACTCGTACACTCTTAAATGATGATAAATTAACATTTGCACTTCAATTAACTATC
ATTTCAGTTAAAGGTACATCCAATGAAATCGAAGAAAGTGAATGGGACTTCCTTTTGAAAGGTGGTGATA
ATTTAACATCAATCAAAGAAACCATTCCACAATTGGATTCATTATTATCAACTACTCAACAAAAATGGTT
AATTTGTCTTAGACAACAAGTTCCATCATTCTCTAAATTGGTTGATCATATTCAACAAAACTCTTCCGAT
TGGAAACAATTCTTTGGTAAAGATCAAGTTGGTGAACCAATCATTCCAGAATCTTGGATCGTAGCTCAAG
CTCAACTTTCTAATCAACAATCAACCATTGTTTCAAACTTTAGAAAAATTCTTTTAATGAAAGCTTTCCA
TAGTGATAGAGTTTTACAATATTCTCATAGTTTTGTTTGTTCAGTATTTGGTGAAGATTTCTTAAATACT
CAAGAATTAGATATGGCAAACATTGTAGAGAAAGAGGTTAAATCTTCATCACCATTGTTATTATGTTCAG
TTCCAGGTTATGATGCATCAAGTAAAGTCGATGATTTAGCATTACAATTACATAAACAATATAAGTCATT
TGCTATTGGTTCACCTGAAGGTTTTGAATTAGCCGAGAAATCAATTTATGCCGCCGCTAAATCTGGTACT
TGGGTATTATTAAAGAATATTCATTTGGCACCACAATGGTTGGTACAATTGGAAAAGAAACTTCATTCAC
TCTCTCCACATCCAAGCTTTAGATTATTTATGACCTCTGAAATTCATCCAGCTCTTCCAGCAAATCTTCT
TCGTATGTCAAATGTATTCTCTTATGAAAATCCACCAGGTGTTAAAGCTAATCTTTTACATACCTTTATT
GGTATTCCTGCAACTCGTATGGATAAACAACCAGCAGAACGTTCACGTATCTATTTCCTTTTAGCTTGGT
TCCATGCAATCATTCAAGAAAGACTTCGTTATATTCCATTGGGTTGGACTAAATTCTTTGAATTCAATGA
TGCCGATTTACGTGGTGCCCTAGATTCAATCGATTATTGGGTTGATCTCTATAGTAAAGGTAGAAGTAAC
ATTGATCCAGACAAGATTCCATGGATCGCTGTTCGTACCATTTTAGGTAGTACAATTTATGGTGGTAGAA
TTGATAATGAATTTGATATGCGTTTACTTTATTCATTCCTTGAACAACTTTTTACTCCAAGTGCATTCAA
TCCAGATTTCCCATTAGTACCATCCATTGGTTTATCAGTTCCAGAAGGTACAACTCGTGCTCACTTTATG
AAATGGATTGAAGCTTTACCAGAGATTTCAACTCCAATTTGGTTAGGTTTACCTGAAAATGCTGAATCAT
TACTCTTGTCAAATAAAGCTAGAAAGATGATTAATGATCTCCAAAAAATGCAATCATCTGAAGAAGATGG
TGAAGATGATCAAGTTAGTGGTAGTTCAAAGAAAGAATCATCATCATCATCATCAGAAGATAAAGGTAAA
GCTAAACTTAGAGCAACCATCACTGAATGGACTAAACTCTTACCAAAACCATTGAAACAATTAAAGAGAA
CCACTCAAAATATTAAAGATCCATTATTCCGTTGCTTTGAAAGAGAAATTTCAACTGGTGGTAAATTAGT
TAAAAAGATTACCAATGATCTCGCAAATCTTTTAGAACTAATTTCTGGTAATATTAAATCAACCAATTAT
CTTCGTTCACTTACCACTTCAATCTCTAAAGGTATCGTTCCAAAAGAATGGAAATGGTATTCAGTACCTG
AAACCATTAGTCTTTCAGTTTGGATCTCTGATTTCTCAAAGAGAATGCAACAATTATCAGAGATTTCAGA
AAGTTCAGATTATAGTTCCATTCAAGTTTGGTTGGGTGGTTTATTAAATCCAGAAGCTTACATTACCGCT
ACTAGACAATCCGCTTCTCAATTGAATGGTTGGTCCTTAGAAAACCTTAGATTACACGCTTCCTCATTGG
GTAAAATCTCTTCAGAAGGTGGTGCTAGTTTCAATGTTAAAGGTATGGCTTTAGAAGGTGCTGTTTGGAA
CAATGATCAACTCACACCAACCGATATCCTCTCAACTCCAATTTCAATCGCTACTTTAACTTGGAAAGAT
AAAGATGATCCAATCTTTAACAATTCATCTTCAAAACTATCTGTACCAGTCTATCTCAATGAAACTAGAT
CGGAATTATTATTCTCTATAGATTTACCATATGATCAATCAACTTCAAAACAAAATTGGTATCAAAGATC
AGTTTCAATCAGTTCATGGAAATCTGATATTTAAGAGCTCACGCGT
