>Addgene plasmid #37332 | pMB38-HF380 | addgene partial sequence | sequence record 51793 | pMB38-F 5'-aatgttaactctgtaatga-3'
GCAGAGTATTGACGAATACGATTTGGTAAATTTTTCAATTTTTGTAAAGTATCTTCCAATGATTTTCTAA
CTTTTCTTGGAATGATAGCAGACCAAGCAGTCTCTTTAAGACTATCGATTTCTTGCCATGTATTTGAAAG
TTCGACCCAAACTGCTTTCAAATCTTGAATCTCCTCTTCGACTGGTACCTTACCACCACCTTTATCATCA
TCATCTTTATAATCACCACCACCATGATGATGATGATGATGACGCGTCATTTTTAGATCTGATTTTTATT
TTTTATTTAATTTAATTTATTTGTTTTAAGAAATAAGAAAAAAAAAAAAAA
