[The description below was written by a language model from this plasmid's Addgene catalogue record.]
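Description:
pMB38-HF380 is a Dictyostelium expression plasmid built on the pMB38 backbone (about 8.5 kb) and carrying a roughly 10.1 kb insert, for a total size of around 18.5 kb. It is propagated in E. coli under ampicillin selection, and transformed Dictyostelium cells are selected with blasticidin. The record lists the bacterial copy number as unknown and gives no feature table, so the origins of replication and other backbone elements are not documented here. The recorded use of a recombination-deficient bacterial host suggests that this large construct benefits from conditions favouring stable maintenance.

The payload is a truncated form of the Dictyostelium discoideum cytoplasmic dynein heavy chain gene (dhcA) in which amino acids 1–1387 have been deleted. This removes the N-terminal tail region and leaves the C-terminal motor portion of the protein. The fragment was cloned between BglII and MluI sites, both of which are retained, and it carries N-terminal His6 and FLAG tags that allow affinity purification and detection of the recombinant protein.

Expression is driven by TRE-Pmin, a tetracycline-response element coupled to a minimal promoter. Transcription therefore depends on a tetracycline-controlled transactivator, which is typically supplied separately, so production of this very large protein can be regulated rather than constitutive. The record does not state which transactivator configuration is used. The associated publication reports a crystal structure of the dynein motor domain, consistent with use of the plasmid to produce tagged motor domain protein in Dictyostelium for purification and for structural and biochemical study.
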