Addgene plasmid #37332: pMB38-HF380
Depositing lab: Takahide Kon. Depositing organization: The University of Osaka. Publication: The 2.8 A crystal structure of the dynein motor domain. Kon T, Oyama T, Shimo-Kon R, Imamula K, Shima T, Sutoh K, Kurisu G. Nature. 2012 Mar 7;484(7394):345-50. doi: 10.1038/nature10955. PubMed 22398446.
Backbone
  Vector backbone: pMB38
  Backbone size w/o insert (bp): 8500
  Total vector size (bp): 18500
  Vector type: Dictyostelium Expression
  Selectable markers: Blasticidin
Growth in bacteria
  Bacterial resistance: Ampicillin, 100 μg/mL
  Growth temperature: 30°C
  Growth strain: Stbl2
  Copy number: Unknown
Gene/Insert
  Gene/Insert name: Cytoplasmic Dynein Heavy Chain
  Species: Dictyostelium discoideum
  Insert size (bp): 10126
  Mutation: deleted amino acids 1-1387
  Entrez Gene: dhcA (a.k.a. DDB_G0276355, DDBDRAFT_0166999, DDBDRAFT_0185096, DDB_0166999, DDB_0185096)
  Promoter: TRE-Pmin
  Tag / fusion protein: His6 and FLAG tag (N terminal on insert)
  Cloning method: Restriction Enzyme; 5′ cloning site BglII (not destroyed); 3′ cloning site MluI (not destroyed)
  Sequencing primers: 5′ aatgttaactctgtaatga; 3′ ggaacaatgatcaactcacacc
Terms and licenses: Academic/Nonprofit Terms; Industry Terms: Not Available to Industry
Depositor comments: The backbone plasmid MB38 was created by Mieke Blaauw and Peter van Haastert (Gene 252 (2000) 71–82).
How to cite: pMB38-HF380 was a gift from Takahide Kon (Addgene plasmid # 37332 ; http://n2t.net/addgene:37332 ; RRID:Addgene_37332)
